>Addgene plasmid #190369 | JAB2462 | addgene full sequence | sequence record 389458 | Addgene NGS Result
TTTCCGATCCCCGGAATTAGACTCTTGGCAGGATATATTGTGGTGTAACGTTAAGCTTTGGTTGTCGACG
AGTCAGTAATAAACGGCGTCAAAGTGGTTGCAGCCGGCACACACGAGTCGTGTTTATCAACTCAAAGCAC
AAATACTTTTCCTCAACCTAAAAATAAGGCAATTAGCCAAAAACAACTTTGCGTGTAAACAACGCTCAAT
ACACGTGTCATTTTATTATTAGCTATTGCTTCACCGCCTTAGCTTTCTCGTGACCTAGTCGTCCTCGTCT
TTTCTTCTTCTTCTTCTATAAAACAATACCCAAAGAGCTCTTCTTCTTCACAATTCAGATTTCAATTTCT
CAAAATCTTAAAAACTTTCTCTCAATTCTCTCTACCGTGATCAAGGTAAATTTCTGTGTTCCTTATTCTC
TCAAAATCTTCGATTTTGTTTTCGTTCGATCCCAATTTCGTATATGTTCTTTGGTTTAGATTCTGTTAAT
CTTAGATCGTAGACGATTTTCTGGGTTTGATCGTTAGATATCATCTTAATTCTCGATTAGGGTTTCATAG
ATATCATCCGATTTGTTCAAATAATTTGAGTTTTGTCGAATAATTACTCTTCGATTTGTGATTTCTATCT
AGATCTGGTGTTAGTTTCTAGTTTGTGCGATCGAATTTGTCGATTAATCTGAGTTTTTCTGATTAACAGC
ACCATGGCAAAGGATGTGGAAGCCGTTCCCGGAGAAGGATTTCAGACAAGAGACTATCAAGATCCGCCAC
CAGCTCCGTTTATTGATGGAGCGGAGCTAAAGAAGTGGTCTTTCTACAGAGCAGTTATCGCAGAGTTCGT
AGCCACTCTCCTCTTCTTATACATCACCGTTTTGACAGTCATCGGTTACAAGATTCAGTCCGATACTGAT
GCCGGTGGCGTAGATTGCGGCGGAGTTGGAATCCTCGGTATCGCTTGGGCCTTTGGTGGTATGATCTTCA
TCCTCGTCTACTGCACCGCCGGTATCTCTGGTGGTCACATTAACCCAGCGGTGACATTTGGGCTATTCTT
GGCACGTAAAGTGTCGTTACCTAGGGCCCTATTGTACATAATCGCTCAGTGTTTGGGTGCGATTTGTGGA
GTTGGTTTTGTCAAAGCCTTCCAAAGCTCTTACTACACCCGTTACGGAGGTGGAGCCAACTCTCTAGCCG
ATGGCTACAGCACAGGGACCGGTCTAGCCGCAGAGATCATTGGTACTTTCGTTCTTGTCTACACCGTATT
CTCTGCCACTGACCCCAAACGTAGTGCCAGAGACTCCCACGTTCCGGTGTTGGCGCCACTTCCAATCGGA
TTTGCCGTGTTCATGGTACATTTGGCTACCATTCCCATTACCGGAACCGGAATTAACCCGGCAAGGAGTT
TCGGAGCTGCCGTAATCTACAACAAGAGCAAGCCATGGGATGACCACTGGATATTTTGGGTTGGACCATT
CATTGGAGCTGCGATAGCTGCATTCTACCACCAATTCGTTCTAAGAGCTTCAGGTTCTAAGTCTCTTGGA
TCATTCAGAAGTGCTGCCAACGTCGGATCCATGGTGAGCAAGGGCGAGGAGGATAACATGGCCATCATCA
AGGAGTTCATGCGCTTCAAGGTGCACATGGAGGGCTCCGTGAACGGCCACGAGTTCGAGATCGAGGGCGA
GGGCGAGGGCCGCCCCTACGAGGGCACCCAGACCGCCAAGCTGAAGGTGACCAAGGGTGGCCCCCTGCCC
TTCGCCTGGGACATCCTGTCCCCTCAGTTCATGTACGGCTCCAAGGCCTACGTGAAGCACCCCGCCGACA
TCCCCGACTACTTGAAGCTGTCCTTCCCCGAGGGCTTCAAGTGGGAGCGCGTGATGAACTTCGAGGACGG
CGGCGTGGTGACCGTGACCCAGGACTCCTCCCTGCAGGACGGCGAGTTCATCTACAAGGTGAAGCTGCGC
GGCACCAACTTCCCCTCCGACGGCCCCGTAATGCAGAATAAGACCATGGGCTGGGAGGCCTCCTCCGAGC
GGATGTACCCCGAGGACGGCGCCCTGAAGGGCGAGATCAAGCAGAGGCTGAAGCTGAAGGACGGCGGCCA
CTACGACGCTGAGGTCAAGACCACCTACAAGGCCAAGAAGCCCGTGCAGCTGCCCGGCGCCTACAACGTC
AACATCAAGTTGGACATCACCTCCCACAACGAGGACTACACCATCGTGGAACAGTACGAACGCGCCGAGG
GCCGCCACTCCACCGGCGGCATGGAGGAGCTGTACAAGTAAAGCGGCCGCCCGGCTGCAGATCGTTCAAA
CATTTGGCAATAAAGTTTCTTAAGATTGAATCCTGTTGCCGGTCTTGCGATGATTATCATATAATTTCTG
TTGAATTACGTTAAGCATGTAATAATTAACATGTAATGCATGACGTTATTTATGAGATGGGTTTTTATGA
TTAGAGTCCCGCAATTATACATTTAATACGCGATAGAAAACAAAATATAGCGCGCAAACTAGGATAAATT
ATCGCGCGCGGTGTCATCTATGTTACTAGATCGGGGCGCGCCCTCGAGGAAGACGTAATGGGTCCCCAGA
TTTGCCTTTTCAATTTCAGAAAGAATGCTAACCCACAGATGGTTAGAGAGGCTTACGCAGCAGCTCTCAT
CAAGACGATCTACCCGAGCAATAATCTCCAGGAAATCAAATACCTTCCCAAGAAGGTTAAAGATGCAGTC
AAAAGATTCAGGACTAACTGCATCAAGAACACAGAGAAAGATATATTTCTCAAGATCAGAAGTACTATTC
CAGTATGGACGATTCAAGGCTTGCTTCACAAACCAAGGCAAGTAATAGAGATTGGAGTCTCTAAAAAGGT
AGTTCCCACTGAATCAAAGGCCATGGAGTCAAAGATTCAAATAGAGGACCTAACAGAACTCGCCGTAAAG
ACTGGCGAACAGTTCATACAGAGTCTCTTACGACTCAATGACAAGAAGAAAATCTTCGTCAACATGGTGG
AGCACGACACACTTGTCTACTCCAAAAATATCAAAGATACAGTCTCAGAAGACCAAAGGGCAATTGAGAC
TTTTCAACAAAGGGTAATATCCGGAAACCTCCTCGGATTCCATTGCCCAGCTATCTGTCACTTTATTGTG
AAGATAGTGGAAAAGGAAGGTGGCTCCTACAAATGCCATCATTGCGATAAAGGAAAGGCCATCGTTGAAG
ATGCCTCTGCCGACAGTGGTCCCAAAGATGGACCCCCACCCACGAGGAGCATCGTGGAAAAAGAAGACGT
TCCAACCACGTCTTCAAAGCAAGTGGATTGATGTGATATCTCCACTGACGTAAGGGATGACGCACAATCC
CACTATCCTTCGCAAGACCCTTCCTCTATATAAGGAAGTTCATTTCATTTGGAGAGAACACGGGGGACTC
TAGATTGAGATAATAGACCAGTCACTATATTTCACCATGGTGAGTAAAGGAGAAGAACTTTTCACTGGAG
TTGTCCCAATTCTTGTTGAATTAGATGGTGATGTTAATGGGCACAAATTTTCTGTCAGTGGAGAGGGTGA
AGGTGATGCAACATACGGAAAACTTACCCTTAAATTTATTTGCACTACTGGAAAACTACCTGTTCCATGG
CCAACCCTGGTCACCACCCTGACCTACGTAAGTTTCTGCTTCTACCTTTGATATATATATAATAATTATC
ATTAATTAGTAGTAATATAATATTTCAAATATTTTTTTCAAAATAAAAGAATGTAGTATATAGCAATTGC
TTTTCTGTAGTTTATAAGTGTGTATATTTTAATTTATAACTTTTCTAATATATGACCAAAATTTGTTGAT
GTGCAGGGCGTGCAGTGCTTCTCCCGTTACCCTGATCATATGAAGCGGCACGACTTCTTCAAGAGCGCCA
TGCCTGAGGGATACGTGCAGGAGAGGACCATCTTCTTCAAGGACGACGGGAACTACAAGACACGTGCTGA
AGTCAAGTTTGAGGGTGACACCCTCGTCAACAGGATCGAGCTTAAGGGAATCGATTTCAAGGAGGACGGA
AACATCCTCGGCCACAAGTTGGAATACAACTACAACTCCCACAACGTATACATCATGGCCGACAAGCAAA
AGAACGGCATCAAAGCCAACTTCAAGACCCGCCACAACATCGAGGACGGCGGCGTGCAACTCGCTGATCA
TTATCAACAAAATACTCCAATTGGCGATGGCCCTGTCCTTTTACCAGACAACCATTACCTGTCCACACAA
TCTGCCCTTTCGAAAGATCCCAACGAAAAGAGAGATCACATGGTCCTTCTTGAGTTTGTAACAGCTGCTG
GGATTACACATGGCATGGATGAACTATACAAACCTAAGAAAAAGCGTAAGGTCGAGGACCCTTAATGTCA
AGCCATTCTCTCGCAGATGATGTTCACTTTGTGTTTTACTTCCTTTATGCATTCACAGCAATAAAAGAAA
GAAATCTCCATCGCTTTTGGTTTTCTTCTCTGTCTTAAGTTAGTCGTTTTCGTGTCTAATCTATTACTTA
TCATTGTAATAGACTCTTCTTCTATTGAGATTTGAATATAAACTAAAACACATTCCATTTTACTGTGTTC
TCAACATTCAGAATGCAAACGGACTAACCGTAGTGACTCGGCTTGAGTCTTCGGGCTAGAGCGGACTAGT
TCTAGAGCGGCCGCCACCGCGGTGGAGCTCCAGCTTTTGTTCCCTTTAGTGAGGGTTAATTGCGCGCTTG
GCGTAATCATGGTCATAGCTGTTTCCTGTGTGAAATTGTTATCCGCTCACAATTCCACACAACATACGAG
CCGGAAGCATAAAGTGTAAAGCCTGGGGTGCCTAATGAGTGAGCTAACTCACATTAATTGCGTTGCGCTC
ACTGCCCGCTTTCCAGTCGGGAAACCTGTCGTGCCAGCTGCATTAATGAATCGGCCAACGCGCGGGGAGA
GGCGGTTTGCGTATTGGGCGCTCTTCCGCTTCCTCGCTCACTGACTCGCTGCGCTCGGTCGTTCGGCTGC
GGCGAGCGGTATCAGCTCACTCAAAGGCGGTAATACGGTTATCCACAGAATCAGGGGATAACGCAGGAAA
GAACATGAAGGCCTTGACAGGATATATTGGCGGGTAAACTAAGTCGCTGTATGTGTTTGTTTGAGATCTC
ATGTGAGCAAAAGGCCAGCAAAAGGCCAGGAACCGTAAAAAGGCCGCGTTGCTGGCGTTTTTCCATAGGC
TCCGCCCCCCTGACGAGCATCACAAAAATCGACGCTCAAGTCAGAGGTGGCGAAACCCGACAGGACTATA
AAGATACCAGGCGTTTCCCCCTGGAAGCTCCCTCGTGCGCTCTCCTGTTCCGACCCTGCCGCTTACCGGA
TACCTGTCCGCCTTTCTCCCTTCGGGAAGCGTGGCGCTTTCTCATAGCTCACGCTGTAGGTATCTCAGTT
CGGTGTAGGTCGTTCGCTCCAAGCTGGGCTGTGTGCACGAACCCCCCGTTCAGCCCGACCGCTGCGCCTT
ATCCGGTAACTATCGTCTTGAGTCCAACCCGGTAAGACACGACTTATCGCCACTGGCAGCAGCCACTGGT
AACAGGATTAGCAGAGCGAGGTATGTAGGCGGTGCTACAGAGTTCTTGAAGTGGTGGCCTAACTACGGCT
ACACTAGAAGAACAGTATTTGGTATCTGTGCTCTGCTGAAGCCAGTTACCTTCGGAAGAAGAGTTGGTAG
CTCTTGATCCGGCAAACAAACCACCGCTGGTAGCGGTGGTTTTTTTGTTTGCAAGCAGCAGATTACGCGC
AGAAAAAAAGGATCTCAAGAAGATCCTTTGATCTTTTCTACGGGGTCTGACGCTCAGTGGAACGAAAACT
CACGTTAAGGGATTTTGGTCATGAATTCTTGTTAGACATTATTTGCCGACTACCTTGGTGATCTCGCCTT
TCACGTAGTGAACAAATTCTTCCAACTGATCTGCGCGCGAGGCCAAGCGATCTTCTTGTCCAAGATAAGC
CTGCCTAGCTTCAAGTATGACGGGCTGATACTGGGCCGGCAGGCGCTCCATTGCCCAGTCGGCAGCGACA
TCCTTCGGCGCGATTTTGCCGGTTACTGCGCTGTACCAAATGCGGGACAACGTAAGCACTACATTTCGCT
CATCGCCAGCCCAGTCGGGCGGCGAGTTCCATAGCGTTAAGGTTTCATTTAGCGCCTCAAATAGATCCTG
TTCAGGAACCGGATCAAAGAGTTCCTCCGCCGCTGGACCTACCAAGGCAACGCTATGTTCTCTTGCTTTT
GTCAGCAAGATAGCCAGATCAATGTCGATCGTGGCTGGCTCGAAGATACCTGCAAGAATGTCATTGCGCT
GCCATTCTCCAAATTGCAGTTCGCGCTTAGCTGGATAACGCCACGGAATGATGTCGTCGTGCACAACAAT
GGTGACTTCTACAGCGCGGAGAATCTCGCTCTCTCCAGGGGAAGCCGAAGTTTCCAAAAGGTCGTTGATC
AAAGCTCGCCGCGTTGTTTCATCAAGCCTTACGGTCACCGTAACCAGCAAATCAATATCACTGTGTGGCT
TCAGGCCGCCATCCACTGCGGAGCCGTACAAATGTACGGCCAGCAACGTCGGTTCGAGATGGCGCTCGAT
GACGCCAACTACCTCTGATAGTTGAGTCGATACTTCGGCGATCACCGCTTCCCTCATGATGTTTAACTCC
TGAATTAAGCCGCGCCGCGAAGCGGTGTCGGCTTGAATGAATTGTTAGGCGTCATCCTGTGCTCCCGAGA
ACCAGTACCAGTACATCGCTGTTTCGTTCGAGACTTGAGGTCTAGTTTTATACGTGAACAGGTCAATGCC
GCCGAGAGTAAAGCCACATTTTGCGTACAAATTGCAGGCAGGTACATTGTTCGTTTGTGCCATGATGATA
TATTTTTATCTTGTGCAATGTAACATCAGAGATTTTGAGACACAACGTGGCTTTGTTGAATAAATCGAAC
TTTTGCTGAGTTGAAGGATCAGATCACGCATCTTCCCGACAACGCAGACCGTTCCGTGGCAAAGCAAAAG
TTCAAAATCACCAACTGGTCCACCTACAACAAAGCTCTCATCAACCGTGGCTCCCTCACTTTCTGGCTGG
ATGATGGGGCGATTCAGGAGATCCCCATCCAACAGCCCGCCGTCGAGCGGGCTTTTTTATCCCCGGAAGC
CTGTGGATAGAGGGTAGTTATCCACGTGAAACCGCTAATGCCCCGCAAAGCCTTGATTCACGGGGCTTTC
CGGCCCGCTCCAAAAACTATCCACGTGAAATCGCTAATCAGGGTACGTGAAATCGCTAATCGGAGTACGT
GAAATCGCTAATAAGGTCACGTGAAATCGCTAATCAAAAAGGCACGTGAGAACGCTAATAGCCCTTTCAG
ATCAACAGCTTGCAAACACCCCTCGCTCCGGCAAGTAGTTACAGCAAGTAGTATGTTCAATTAGCTTTTC
AATTATGAATATATATATCAATTATTGGTCGCCCTTGGCTTGTGGACAATGCGCTACGCGCACCGGCTCC
GCCCGTGGACAACCGCAAGCGGTTGCCCACCGTCGAGCGCCTTTGCCCACAACCCGGCGGCCGGCCGCAA
CAGATCGTTTTATAAATTTTTTTTTTTGAAAAAGAAAAAGCCCGAAAGGCGGCAACCTCTCGGGCTTCTG
GA
Features (pLannotate 1.2.2; 21 found; start..end, strand, type, name):
     26..48      +  misc_feature   LB T-DNA repeat: left border repeat from nopaline C58 T-DNA (truncated)
    704..1564    +  CDS            PIP2-1: PIP21_ARATH - Also known as PIP2A. Experimental evidence at protein level: Swiss-Prot protein existence level 1. Water channel required to facilitate the transport of water across cell membrane. Probably involved in root water uptake. Its function is impaired by Hg(2+). From Arabidopsis thaliana (Mouse-ear cress).
   1571..2280    +  CDS            mCherry (fragment): monomeric derivative of DsRed fluorescent protein (Shaner et al., 2004) mammalian codon-optimized
   2300..2552    +  terminator     NOS terminator: nopaline synthase terminator and poly(A) signal
   3075..3416    +  promoter       CaMV 35S promoter: strong constitutive promoter from cauliflower mosaic virus
   3471..3666    +  CDS            superfolder GFP (fragment): GFP variant that folds robustly even when fused to poorly folded proteins (Pédelacq et al., 2006)
   3668..3856    +  intron         IV2 intron: modified second intron of the potato ST-LS1 gene (Vancanneyt et al., 1990)
   3878..4372    +  CDS            mgfp5 (fragment): GFP with folding enhancement mutations; mgfp5; suitable for expression in plants due to removal of a cryptic intron
   4685..4720    -  misc_feature   MCS (fragment): pBluescript multiple cloning site
   4733..4751    -  promoter       T3 promoter: promoter for bacteriophage T3 RNA polymerase
   4796..4812    -  protein_bind   lac operator: The lac repressor binds to the lac operator to inhibit transcription in E. coli. This inhibition can be relieved by adding lactose or isopropyl-β-D-thiogalactopyranoside (IPTG). lac repressor encoded by lacI
   4820..4850    -  promoter       lac promoter: promoter for the E. coli lac operon
   4865..4886    -  protein_bind   CAP binding site: CAP binding activates transcription in the presence of cAMP. E. coli catabolite activator protein
   4899..4991    -  CDS            lacI (fragment): lac repressor; lacI; The lac repressor binds to the lac operator to inhibit transcription in E. coli. This inhibition can be relieved by adding lactose or isopropyl-β-D-thiogalactopyranoside (IPTG).
   4993..5117    -  rep_origin     RSF ori (fragment): Plasmids containing the RSF 1030 origin of replication can be propagated in E. coli cells that contain additional plasmids with compatible origins.
   5125..5149    +  misc_feature   RB T-DNA repeat: right border repeat from nopaline C58 T-DNA
   5240..5828    -  rep_origin     ori: high-copy-number ColE1/pMB1/pBR322/pUC origin of replication
   5922..6707    -  CDS            aadA: S3AD_SHIFL - Experimental evidence at protein level: Swiss-Prot protein existence level 1. Mediates bacterial resistance to the antibiotics streptomycin and spectinomycin. From Shigella flexneri.
   6768..6917    -  CDS            sat-1 (fragment): STA_ECOLX - Protein inferred from homology: Swiss-Prot protein existence level 3. Involved in resistance to streptothricin, a broad-spectrum antibiotic produced by streptomycetes (PubMed:1850404). Detoxifies streptothricin via acetylation of the beta amino group of the first beta-lysyl moiety of streptothricin (By similarity). From Escherichia coli.
   7059..7157    +  CDS            TRA2_ECOLX (fragment): Protein predicted: Swiss-Prot protein existence level 4. Required for transposition of transposon Tn903. From Escherichia coli.
   7165..7600    +  rep_origin     pSa ori: origin of replication from bacterial plasmid pSa
