[The description below was written by a language model from this plasmid's Addgene catalogue record and pLannotate feature annotations shown in this document.]
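Description:
JAB2462 is a plant expression plasmid built on the JAB2120 backbone and organised as a small binary-type T-DNA vector. Nopaline-type left and right border repeats flank the payload. Outside the borders lie a high-copy ColE1/pUC-family origin for propagation in E. coli, a pSa origin of the kind used in compact binary vectors for replication in Agrobacterium, and an aadA gene conferring spectinomycin (and streptomycin) resistance. Short remnants of a pBluescript-style cloning region (MCS fragment, T3 promoter, lac promoter/operator, lacI and RSF ori fragments) sit just inside the right border and appear to be cloning leftovers. The feature table does not annotate a plant selectable marker.

The T-DNA carries two expression units. The first, inherited from the backbone, is described as the UBQ10 promoter driving the Arabidopsis aquaporin PIP2A (PIP2-1) fused to mCherry and ending in the NOS terminator. This provides a constitutive red plasma-membrane marker that outlines cells and can serve as a reference signal. The UBQ10 promoter is named in the record but not picked up by the automated annotation.

The second unit is the circuit part. It is a CaMV 35S promoter modified with an LmrA operator (35S-LmrAO) that controls a GFP interrupted by the potato ST-LS1 IV2 intron, carrying a nuclear localisation signal and followed by an ADH terminator. The intron restricts functional GFP expression to plant cells rather than bacteria. The operator should make this otherwise strong promoter repressible by the LmrA repressor, which is not encoded here. The operator, NLS and ADH terminator are stated in the insert name but are not annotated. The plasmid belongs to a toolkit of parts for building synthetic genetic circuits in eudicot plants, where nuclear GFP reports promoter output.
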