Addgene plasmid #190369: JAB2462
Purpose: Plasmids encode parts for syntetic genetic circuit construction in eudicot plants (proUBQ10::PIP2A-mCherry-NOSt_pro35S-LmrAO::GFPint-NLS-ADHt)
Depositing lab: Jennifer Brophy & Jose Dinneny. Depositing organization: Stanford University. Publication: Synthetic genetic circuits as a means of reprogramming plant roots. Brophy JAN, Magallon KJ, Duan L, Zhong V, Ramachandran P, Kniazev K, Dinneny JR. Science. 2022 Aug 12;377(6607):747-751. doi: 10.1126/science.abo4326. Epub 2022 Aug 11. PubMed 35951698.
Backbone
  Vector backbone: JAB2120
  Vector type: Plant Expression
Growth in bacteria
  Bacterial resistance: Spectinomycin, 50 μg/mL
  Growth temperature: 37°C
  Growth strain: DH5alpha
  Copy number: High Copy
Gene/Insert
  Gene/Insert name: proUBQ10::PIP2A-mCherry-NOSt_pro35S-LmrAO::GFPint-NLS-ADHt
  Species: Synthetic
  Cloning method: Restriction Enzyme; 5′ cloning site unknown (unknown if destroyed)
Terms and licenses: Academic/Nonprofit Terms; Industry Terms: Not Available to Industry
Depositor comments: Backbone JAB2120 contains proUBQ10::PIP2A-mCherry-NOSt. Please see the fully annotated sequence linked the "Supplemental Documents" section. Please visit https://www.biorxiv.org/content/10.1101/2022.02.02.478917v1 for bioRxiv preprint.
How to cite: JAB2462 was a gift from Jennifer Brophy & Jose Dinneny (Addgene plasmid # 190369 ; http://n2t.net/addgene:190369 ; RRID:Addgene_190369)
